Addgene plasmid #134454: pHCL147
Purpose: TetR, lacI-Plac-ssdsbA-mscarC, Integrative plasmid for the expression of fully-secreted prey. C-terminal mScarlet-I fusion.
Depositing lab: Thomas Bernhardt. Depositing organization: Harvard Medical School. Publication: A PopZ-Linked Apical Recruitment Assay for Studying Protein-Protein Interactions in the Bacterial Cell Envelope. Lim HC, Bernhardt TG. Mol Microbiol. 2019 Sep 24. doi: 10.1111/mmi.14391. PubMed 31550057.
Backbone
  Vector backbone: pMT178
  Vector type: Bacterial Expression
Growth in bacteria
  Bacterial resistance: Tetracycline, 10 μg/mL
  Growth temperature: 37°C
  Growth strain: DH5a(lpir)
  Growth instructions: 7.5 ug/ml Tetracycline works optimally.
  Copy number: Low Copy
Gene/Insert
  Gene/Insert name: linker-mScarlet-I for C-terminal fusion
  Promoter: plac
  Cloning method: Restriction Enzyme; 5′ cloning site BamHI (not destroyed); 3′ cloning site HindIII (not destroyed)
  Sequencing primers: 5′ ACACTTTATGCTTCCGGCTC; 3′ GACGAAAGTGATTGCGCCTACC
Terms and licenses: Academic/Nonprofit Terms; Industry Terms: Not Available to Industry
How to cite: pHCL147 was a gift from Thomas Bernhardt (Addgene plasmid # 134454 ; http://n2t.net/addgene:134454 ; RRID:Addgene_134454)
