[The description below was written by a language model from this plasmid's Addgene catalogue record and pLannotate feature annotations shown in this document.]
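Description:
pHCL147 is a low-copy bacterial expression and chromosomal integration plasmid built on the pMT178 backbone, designed to produce fully secreted "prey" proteins carrying a C-terminal mScarlet-I fusion. It comes from work describing a PopZ-linked apical recruitment assay for probing protein-protein interactions in the bacterial cell envelope. The plasmid replicates from the R6K γ origin, which depends on the pi initiator protein, so it is maintained only in pir-containing hosts such as DH5α(λpir). In strains lacking pi it cannot replicate. There, the HK022 attP site allows site-specific insertion into the chromosomal HK022 attachment site when the phage integrase is supplied, giving a stable single-copy construct. Selection is by tetracycline, through the tetA efflux pump together with its repressor tetR and their overlapping divergent promoters.

The expression cassette is driven by the lac promoter, with a CAP binding site and lac operator, and the plasmid carries its own lacI gene with its promoter, so expression is repressed until IPTG is added. The annotation also detects a T7 promoter, a second lac operator and the T7 gene 10 ribosome binding site immediately downstream of Plac. The catalogue entry lists only Plac as the promoter. The reading frame begins with a short DsbA fragment corresponding to the dsbA signal sequence (ssdsbA), which directs export to the periplasm. This is followed by a linker and mScarlet-I, a rapidly maturing monomeric red fluorescent protein, and transcription ends at the λ tL3 terminator. The BamHI and HindIII sites used in cloning are retained. The record does not spell out where a gene of interest is inserted, but a prey sequence would sit between the signal peptide and the linker-mScarlet-I module so that its localisation in the envelope can be followed by fluorescence.
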