Features (pLannotate 1.2.2; 16 found; start..end, strand, type, name):
      1..19      +  promoter       T7 promoter: promoter for bacteriophage T7 RNA polymerase
     20..44      +  protein_bind   lac operator: The lac repressor binds to the lac operator to inhibit transcription in E. coli. This inhibition can be relieved by adding lactose or isopropyl-β-D-thiogalactopyranoside (IPTG). lac repressor encoded by lacI
     59..81      +  RBS            RBS: efficient ribosome binding site from bacteriophage T7 gene 10 (Olins and Rangwala, 1989)
     89..158     +  CDS            DsbA (fragment): bacterial periplasmic oxidoreductase; dsbA
    188..883     +  CDS            mScarlet-I: mScarlet-I is a basic (constitutively fluorescent) red fluorescent protein published in 2016, derived from synthetic construct. It is reported to be a rapidly-maturing monomer with moderate acid sensitivity.
    897..1137    +  terminator     λ tL3 terminator: transcription terminator tL3 from phage λ
   1172..1398    +  protein_bind   HK022 attP: attP; attachment site of phage HK022 HK022 integrase
   1432..1820    -  rep_origin     R6K γ ori: γ replication origin from E. coli plasmid R6K; requires the R6K initiator protein pi for replication
   2030..3232    -  CDS            tetA: TCR2_ECOLX - Experimental evidence at protein level: Swiss-Prot protein existence level 1. Resistance to tetracycline by an active tetracycline efflux. This is an energy-dependent process that decreases the accumulation of the antibiotic in whole cells. This protein functions as a metal- tetracycline/H(+) antiporter. From Escherichia coli.
   3240..3295    -  promoter       tetR/tetA promoters: tetR; overlapping promoters for bacterial tetR and tetA
   3314..3934    +  CDS            tetR: TETR2_ECOLX - Experimental evidence at protein level: Swiss-Prot protein existence level 1. TetR is the repressor of the tetracycline resistance element; its N-terminal region forms a helix-turn-helix structure and binds DNA. Binding of tetracycline to TetR reduces the repressor affinity for the tetracycline resistance gene (tetA) promoter operator sites. From Escherichia coli.
   4119..4196    +  promoter       lacI promoter: lacI
   4197..5279    +  CDS            lacI: lac repressor; lacI; The lac repressor binds to the lac operator to inhibit transcription in E. coli. This inhibition can be relieved by adding lactose or isopropyl-β-D-thiogalactopyranoside (IPTG).
   5292..5313    +  protein_bind   CAP binding site: CAP binding activates transcription in the presence of cAMP. E. coli catabolite activator protein
   5328..5358    +  promoter       lac promoter: promoter for the E. coli lac operon
   5366..5382    +  protein_bind   lac operator: The lac repressor binds to the lac operator to inhibit transcription in E. coli. This inhibition can be relieved by adding lactose or isopropyl-β-D-thiogalactopyranoside (IPTG). lac repressor encoded by lacI
>Addgene plasmid #134454 | pHCL147 | addgene full sequence | sequence record 270545 | Addgene NGS Result
TAATACGACTCACTATAGGGGAATTGTGAGCGGATAACAATTCCCCTCTAGAAATAATTTTGTTTAACTT
TAAGAAGGAGATATACATATGAAAAAGATTTGGCTGGCGCTGGCTGGTTTAGTTTTAGCGTTTAGCGCAT
CGGCGGCGCAGTATGAAGGATCCTCTGGTCTCGAGGGTCCGGCTGGTCTGGTTTCTAAAGGTGAAGCAGT
TATCAAGGAGTTCATGCGCTTTAAGGTTCACATGGAAGGGAGCATGAACGGACACGAGTTCGAGATCGAA
GGGGAGGGGGAAGGCCGCCCTTATGAGGGTACTCAAACTGCCAAGCTGAAGGTCACAAAGGGGGGTCCCT
TGCCGTTTTCTTGGGACATTCTGTCACCTCAGTTCATGTACGGGTCCCGCGCGTTTATTAAGCATCCGGC
TGACATCCCAGATTACTATAAGCAGTCATTCCCGGAAGGGTTCAAATGGGAACGCGTGATGAACTTCGAA
GATGGGGGAGCCGTCACTGTTACCCAGGACACTAGCCTGGAGGATGGCACGTTGATTTATAAGGTCAAGC
TGCGTGGAACAAATTTTCCCCCAGATGGGCCAGTTATGCAGAAGAAAACAATGGGGTGGGAAGCGAGTAC
GGAGCGCTTATACCCCGAAGATGGCGTCCTGAAAGGGGACATCAAAATGGCCCTGCGCCTGAAGGACGGG
GGACGTTATTTAGCGGACTTCAAGACAACCTATAAAGCTAAGAAACCCGTGCAAATGCCCGGTGCTTACA
ACGTGGACCGCAAGCTGGATATCACAAGCCATAATGAAGATTACACCGTGGTAGAGCAGTACGAGCGCAG
TGAGGGCCGCCACTCAACCGGAGGTATGGATGAACTGTATAAGTAAGCTTATCGATCTCACGATAATATC
CGGGTAGGCGCAATCACTTTCGTCTCTACTCCGTTACAAAGCGAGGCTGGGTATTTCCCGGCCTTTCTGT
TATCCGAAATCCACTGAAAGCACAGCGGCTGGCTGAGGAGATAAATAATAAACGAGGGGCTGTATGCACA
AAGCATCTTCTGTTGAGTTAAGAACGAGTATCGAGATGGCACATAGCCTTGCTCAAATTGGAATCAGGTT
TGTGCCAATACCAGTAGAAACAGACGAAGAAGCTAGCTAATGCTCTGTCTCAGGTCACTAATACTATCTA
AGTAGTTGATTCATAGTGACTGGATATGTTGCGTTTTGTCGCATTATGTAGTCTATCATTTAACCACAGA
TTAGTGTAATGCGATGATTTTTAAGTGATTAATGTTATTTTGTCATCCTTTAGGTGAATAAGTTGTATAT
TTAAAATCTCTTTAATTATCAGTAAATTAATGTAAGTAGGTCATTATTAGTCAAAATAAAATCATTTGTC
GATTTCAATTTTGTCCCATGGCTAATTCCCATGTCAGCCGTTAAGTGTTCCTGTGTCACTCAAAATTGCT
TTGAGAGGCTCTAAGGGCTTCTCAGTGCGTTACATCCCTGGCTTGTTGTCCACAACCGTTAAACCTTAAA
ACCTTTAAAAGCCTTATATATTCTTTTTTTTCTTATAAAACTTAAAACCTTAGAGGCTATTTAAGTTGCT
GATTTATATTAATTTTATTGTTCAAACATGAGAGCTTAGTACGTGAAACATGAGAGCTTAGTACGTTAGC
CATGAGAGCTTAGTACGTTAGCCATGAGGGTTTAGTTCGTTAAACATGAGAGCTTAGTACGTTAAACATG
AGAGCTTAGTACGTGAAACATGAGAGCTTAGTACGTACTATCAACAGGTTGAACTGCTGATCTTCAGATC
CTCTACGCCGGACGCATCGTGGCCGGATCTTGCGGCCGCAGGCCAATTTATTGCTATTTACCGCGGCTTT
TTATTGAGCTTGAAAGATAAATAAAATAGATAGGTTTTATTTGAAGCTAAATCTTCTTTATCGTAAAAAA
TGCCCTCTTGGGTTATCAAGAGGGTCATTATATTTCGCGGAATAACATCATTTGGTGACGAAATAACTAA
GCACTTGTCTCCTGTTTACTCCCCTGAGCTTGAGGGGTTAACATGAAGGTCATCGATAGCAGGATAATAA
TACAGTAAAACGCTAAACCAATAATCCAAATCCAGCCATCCCAAATTGGTAGTGAATGATTATAAATAAC
AGCAAACAGTAATGGGCCAATAACACCGGTTGCATTGGTAAGGCTCACCAATAATCCCTGTAAAGCACCT
TGCTGATGACTCTTTGTTTGGATAGACATCACTCCCTGTAATGCAGGTAAAGCGATCCCACCACCAGCCA
ATAAAATTAAAACAGGGAAAACTAACCAACCTTCAGATATAAACGCTAAAAAGGCAAATGCACTACTATC
TGCAATAAATCCGAGCAGTACTGCCGTTTTTTCGCCCCATTTAGTGGCTATTCTTCCTGCCACAAAGGCT
TGGAATACTGAGTGTAAAAGACCAAGACCCGCTAATGAAAAGCCAACCATCATGCTATTCCATCCAAAAC
GATTTTCGGTAAATAGCACCCACACCGTTGCGGGAATTTGGCCTATCAATTGCGCTGAAAAATAAATAAT
CAACAAAATGGGCATCGTTTTAAATAAAGTGATGTATACCGAGTTCGATTGCGTCTCAACCCCTACTTCG
GTATCTGTATTATCACGTGTATTTTTGGTTTCACGGAACCAAAACATAACCACAAGGAAAGTGACAATAT
TTAGCAACGCAGCGATAAAAAAGGGACTATGCGGTGAAATCTCTCCTGCAAAACCACCAATAATAGGCCC
CGCTATTAAACCAAGCCCAAAACTTGCCCCTAACCAACCGAACCACTTCACGCGTTGAGAAGCTGAGGTG
GTATCGGCAATGACCGATGCCGCGACAGCCCCAGTAGCTCCTGTGATCCCTGAAAGCAAACGGCCTAAAT
ACAGCATCCAAAGCGCACTTGAAAAAGCCAGCAATAAGTAATCCAGCGATGCGCCTATTAATGACAACAA
CAGCACTGGGCGCCGACCAAATCGGTCAGACATTTTTCCAAGCCAAGGAGCAAAGATAACCTGCATTAAC
GCATAAAGTGCAAGCAATACGCCAAAGTGGTTAGCGATATCTTCCGAAGCAATAAATTCACGTAATAACG
TTGGCAAGACTGGCATGATAAGGCCAATCCCCATGGCATCGAGTAACGTAATTACCAATGCGATCTTTGT
CGAACTATTCATTTCACTTTTCTCTATCACTGATAGGGAGTGGTAAAATAACTCTATCAATGATAGAGTG
TCAACAAAAATTAGGAATTAATGATGTCCAGATTAGATAAAAGTAAAGTGATTAACAGCGCATTAGAGCT
GCTTAATGAGGTCGGAATCGAAGGTTTAACAACCCGTAAACTCGCCCAGAAGCTAGGTGTAGAGCAGCCT
ACATTGTATTGGCATGTAAAAAATAAGCGGGCTTTGCTCGACGCCTTAGCCATTGAGATGTTAGATAGGC
ACCATACTCACTTTTGCCCTTTAGAAGGGGAAAGCTGGCAAGATTTTTTACGTAATAACGCTAAAAGTTT
TAGATGTGCTTTACTAAGTCATCGCGATGGAGCAAAAGTACATTTAGGTACACGGCCTACAGAAAAACAG
TATGAAACTCTCGAAAATCAATTAGCCTTTTTATGCCAACAAGGTTTTTCACTAGAGAATGCATTATATG
CACTCAGCGCTGTGGGGCATTTTACTTTAGGTTGCGTATTGGAAGATCAAGAGCATCAAGTCGCTAAAGA
AGAAAGGGAAACACCTACTACTGATAGTATGCCGCCATTATTACGACAAGCTATCGAATTATTTGATCAC
CAAGGTGCAGAGCCAGCCTTCTTATTCGGCCTTGAATTGATCATCTGCGGATTAGAAAAACAACTTAAAT
GTGAAAGTGGGTCTTAAAAGCAGCATAACCTTTTTCCGTGATGGTAACTTCACGGTAACCAAGATGTCGA
GTTAACCACCCTTTAGAGATCTGCACATTTCCCCGAAAAGTGCCACCTGACGTCTAAGAAACCATTATTA
TCATGACATTAACCTATAAAAATAGGCGTATCACGAGGCCCTTTCGTCTTCAAATTCCGACACCATCGAA
TGGCGCAAAACCTTTCGCGGTATGGCATGATAGCGCCCGGAAGAGAGTCAATTCAGGGTGGTGAATGTGA
AACCAGTAACGTTATACGATGTCGCAGAGTATGCCGGTGTCTCTTATCAGACCGTTTCCCGCGTGGTGAA
CCAGGCCAGCCACGTTTCTGCGAAAACGCGGGAAAAAGTGGAAGCGGCGATGGCGGAGCTGAATTACATT
CCCAACCGCGTGGCACAACAACTGGCGGGCAAACAGTCGTTGCTGATTGGCGTTGCCACCTCCAGTCTGG
CCCTGCACGCGCCGTCGCAAATTGTCGCGGCGATTAAATCTCGCGCCGATCAACTGGGTGCCAGCGTGGT
GGTGTCGATGGTAGAACGAAGCGGCGTCGAAGCCTGTAAAGCGGCGGTGCACAATCTTCTCGCGCAACGC
GTCAGTGGGCTGATCATTAACTATCCGCTGGATGACCAGGATGCCATTGCTGTGGAAGCTGCCTGCACTA
ATGTTCCGGCGTTATTTCTTGATGTCTCTGACCAGACACCCATCAACAGTATTATTTTCTCCCATGAAGA
CGGTACGCGACTGGGCGTGGAGCATCTGGTCGCATTGGGTCACCAGCAAATCGCGCTGTTAGCGGGCCCA
TTAAGTTCTGTCTCGGCGCGTCTGCGTCTGGCTGGCTGGCATAAATATCTCACTCGCAATCAAATTCAGC
CGATAGCGGAACGGGAAGGCGACTGGAGTGCCATGTCCGGTTTTCAACAAACCATGCAAATGCTGAATGA
GGGCATCGTTCCCACTGCGATGCTGGTTGCCAACGATCAGATGGCGCTGGGCGCAATGCGCGCCATTACC
GAGTCCGGGCTGCGCGTTGGTGCGGATATCTCGGTAGTGGGATACGACGATACCGAAGACAGCTCATGTT
ATATCCCGCCGTTAACCACCATCAAACAGGATTTTCGCCTGCTGGGGCAAACCAGCGTGGACCGCTTGCT
GCAACTCTCTCAGGGCCAGGCGGTGAAGGGCAATCAGCTGTTGCCCGTCTCACTGGTGAAAAGAAAAACC
ACCCTGGCGCCCAATACGCAAACCGCCTCTCCCCGCGCGTTGGCCGATTCATTAATGCAGCTGGCACGAC
AGGTTTCCCGACTGGAAAGCGGGCAGTGAGCGCAACGCAATTAATGTGAGTTAGCTCACTCATTAGGCAC
CCCAGGCTTTACACTTTATGCTTCCGGCTCGTATGTTGTGTGGAATTGTGAGCGGATAACAATTTCACAC
AGGAAACAGCTATGACCATGATTACGAATTCCCGGGGATCTCGATCCCGCGAAAT
